Addgene plasmid #223356: pTrc-clbS_Gibsiella
Purpose: Encoding ClbS from Gibbsiella quercinecans DSM 25889
Depositing lab: Emily Balskus. Depositing organization: Harvard University. Publication: The bacterial toxin colibactin triggers prophage induction. Silpe JE, Wong JWH, Owen SV, Baym M, Balskus EP. Nature. 2022 Mar;603(7900):315-320. doi: 10.1038/s41586-022-04444-3. Epub 2022 Feb 23. PubMed 35197633.
Backbone
  Vector backbone: pTrcHis 2A
  Backbone manufacturer: Thermofisher scientific
  Backbone size w/o insert (bp): 4257
  Total vector size (bp): 4770
  Vector type: Bacterial Expression
Growth in bacteria
  Bacterial resistance: Ampicillin, 100 μg/mL
  Growth temperature: 37°C
  Growth strain: NEB Stable
  Copy number: Low Copy
Gene/Insert
  Gene/Insert name: Encoding ClbS from Gibbsiella quercinecans DSM 25889 (Codon optimized for E coli)
  Species: Gibbsiella quercinecans DSM 25889
  Insert size (bp): 516
  Promoter: pTrc
  Cloning method: Gibson Cloning
  Sequencing primers: 5′ GAGAAAAAGCGAAGCGGCACTGCT; 3′ GCATGGGGTCAGGTGGGACC
Terms and licenses: Academic/Nonprofit Terms; Industry Terms: Not Available to Industry
How to cite: pTrc-clbS_Gibsiella was a gift from Emily Balskus (Addgene plasmid # 223356 ; http://n2t.net/addgene:223356 ; RRID:Addgene_223356)
