[The description below was written by a language model from this plasmid's Addgene catalogue record and pLannotate feature annotations shown in this document.]
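Description:
pTrc-clbS_Gibsiella is a bacterial expression plasmid built on the commercial pTrcHis 2A backbone. It carries a 516 bp, E. coli codon-optimized coding sequence for ClbS from Gibbsiella quercinecans DSM 25889, inserted by Gibson assembly to give a plasmid of roughly 4.77 kb. It replicates in E. coli from a ColE1/pBR322-type origin, with the adjacent bom region and only a fragment of rop annotated. The catalogue lists it as low copy. Selection is by ampicillin through the β-lactamase gene and its native promoter.

Expression is driven by the trc promoter, a strong trp/lac hybrid, followed by a lac operator. The plasmid also encodes the lac repressor under the up-mutated lacIq promoter, so transcription is repressed until it is relieved by IPTG or lactose. Between the operator and the cloning region lie the rrnG antiterminator and a short minicistron, which supplies a ribosome binding site to improve translation of the downstream gene. The rrnB T1 and T2 terminators, together with a 5S rRNA segment, close the transcription unit. The automated annotation does not label the clbS open reading frame itself, but an unannotated gap between the minicistron and the terminator region is consistent with the insert's position. No epitope or His tag features were detected, and the record does not say whether the backbone's C-terminal tags are fused to the protein.

ClbS is generally known as the self-resistance protein associated with the genotoxin colibactin. The associated publication concerns colibactin-triggered prophage induction. The plasmid therefore appears intended for inducible expression of this ClbS homologue in E. coli, although the record does not describe specific experiments.
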