Features (pLannotate 1.2.2; 16 found; start..end, strand, type, name):
    423..500     -  promoter       lacIq promoter: lacI (mutant); In the lacIq allele, a single base change in the promoter boosts expression of the lacI gene about 10-fold.
    544..584     +  CDS            rop (fragment): Rop protein, which maintains plasmids at low copy number; rop
    686..826     +  misc_feature   bom: basis of mobility region from pBR322
   1012..1600    -  rep_origin     ori: high-copy-number ColE1/pMB1/pBR322/pUC origin of replication
   1771..2631    -  CDS            AmpR: β-lactamase; bla; confers resistance to ampicillin, carbenicillin, and related antibiotics
   2632..2723    -  promoter       AmpR promoter: bla
   2742..2769    -  terminator     rrnB T2 terminator: transcription terminator T2 from the E. coli rrnB gene
   2861..2947    -  terminator     rrnB T1 terminator: Escherichia coli rrnB; transcription terminator T1 from the E. coli rrnB gene
   2949..3064    -  ncRNA          5S rRNA: Accession: RF00001 - 5S ribosomal RNA
   3665..3691    -  CDS            minicistron: synthetic cistron containing a ribosome binding site (Shine-Dalgarno sequence), for enhancing the bacterial expression of a downstream cistron (Schoner, 1997) This first cistron should terminate 3 bp upstream of the ATG for the second cistron.
   3742..3811    -  misc_feature   rrnG antiterminator: antiterminator from the E. coli rrnG leader region (Berg et al., 1989)
   3828..3844    -  protein_bind   lac operator: The lac repressor binds to the lac operator to inhibit transcription in E. coli. This inhibition can be relieved by adding lactose or isopropyl-β-D-thiogalactopyranoside (IPTG). lac repressor encoded by lacI
   3852..3881    -  promoter       trc promoter: strong E. coli promoter; hybrid between the trp and lac UV5 promoters
   3957..4058    +  CDS            yciV (fragment): RNAAM_ECOLI - Also known as trpH From Escherichia coli (strain K12).
   4054..4071    -  promoter       tet promoter (fragment): E. coli promoter for tetracycline efflux protein gene
   4113..422     -  CDS            lacI (across the origin): lac repressor; lacI; The lac repressor binds to the lac operator to inhibit transcription in E. coli. This inhibition can be relieved by adding lactose or isopropyl-β-D-thiogalactopyranoside (IPTG).
>Addgene plasmid #223356 | pTrc-clbS_Gibsiella | addgene full sequence | sequence record 451541 | Addgene NGS Result
GTGCAGGCAGCTTCCACAGCAATGGCATCCTGGTCATCCAGCGGATAGTTAATGATCAGCCCACTGACGC
GTTGCGCGAGAAGATTGTGCACCGCCGCTTTACAGGCTTCGACGCCGCTTCGTTCTACCATCGACACCAC
CACGCTGGCACCCAGTTGATCGGCGCGAGATTTAATCGCCGCGACAATTTGCGACGGCGCGTGCAGGGCC
AGACTGGAGGTGGCAACGCCAATCAGCAACGACTGTTTGCCCGCCAGTTGTTGTGCCACGCGGTTGGGAA
TGTAATTCAGCTCCGCCATCGCCGCTTCCACTTTTTCCCGCGTTTTCGCAGAAACGTGGCTGGCCTGGTT
CACCACGCGGGAAACGGTCTGATAAGAGACACCGGCATACTCTGCGACATCGTATAACGTTACTGGTTTC
ACATTCACCACCCTGAATTGACTCTCTTCCGGGCGCTATCATGCCATACCGCGAAAGGTTTTGCACCATT
CGATGGTGTCAACGTAAATGCATGCCGCTTCGCCTTCGCGCGCGAATTGATCTGCTGCCTCGCGCGTTTC
GGTGATGACGGTGAAAACCTCTGACACATGCAGCTCCCGGAGACGGTCACAGCTTGTCTGTAAGCGGATG
CCGGGAGCAGACAAGCCCGTCAGGGCGCGTCAGCGGGTGTTGGCGGGTGTCGGGGCGCAGCCATGACCCA
GTCACGTAGCGATAGCGGAGTGTATACTGGCTTAACTATGCTGCATCAGAGCAGATTGTACTGAGAGTGC
ACCATATGCGGTGTGAAATACCGCACAGATGCGTAAGGAGAAAATACCGCATCAGGCGCTCTTCCGCTTC
CTCGCTCACTGACTCGCTGCGCTCGGTCGTTCGGCTGCGGCGAGCGGTATCAGCTCACTCAAAGGCGGTA
ATACGGTTATCCACAGAATCAGGGGATAACGCAGGAAAGAACATGTGAGCAAAAGGCCAGCAAAAGGCCA
GGAACCGTAAAAAGGCCGCGTTGCTGGCGTTTTTCCATAGGCTCCGCCCCCCTGACGAGCATCACAAAAA
TCGACGCTCAAGTCAGAGGTGGCGAAACCCGACAGGACTATAAAGATACCAGGCGTTTCCCCCTGGAAGC
TCCCTCGTGCGCTCTCCTGTTCCGACCCTGCCGCTTACCGGATACCTGTCCGCCTTTCTCCCTTCGGGAA
GCGTGGCGCTTTCTCATAGCTCACGCTGTAGGTATCTCAGTTCGGTGTAGGTCGTTCGCTCCAAGCTGGG
CTGTGTGCACGAACCCCCCGTTCAGCCCGACCGCTGCGCCTTATCCGGTAACTATCGTCTTGAGTCCAAC
CCGGTAAGACACGACTTATCGCCACTGGCAGCAGCCACTGGTAACAGGATTAGCAGAGCGAGGTATGTAG
GCGGTGCTACAGAGTTCTTGAAGTGGTGGCCTAACTACGGCTACACTAGAAGGACAGTATTTGGTATCTG
CGCTCTGCTGAAGCCAGTTACCTTCGGAAAAAGAGTTGGTAGCTCTTGATCCGGCAAACAAACCACCGCT
GGTAGCGGTGGTTTTTTTGTTTGCAAGCAGCAGATTACGCGCAGAAAAAAAGGATCTCAAGAAGATCCTT
TGATCTTTTCTACGGGGTCTGACGCTCAGTGGAACGAAAACTCACGTTAAGGGATTTTGGTCATGAGATT
ATCAAAAAGGATCTTCACCTAGATCCTTTTAAATTAAAAATGAAGTTTTAAATCAATCTAAAGTATATAT
GAGTAAACTTGGTCTGACAGTTACCAATGCTTAATCAGTGAGGCACCTATCTCAGCGATCTGTCTATTTC
GTTCATCCATAGTTGCCTGACTCCCCGTCGTGTAGATAACTACGATACGGGAGGGCTTACCATCTGGCCC
CAGTGCTGCAATGATACCGCGAGACCCACGCTCACCGGCTCCAGATTTATCAGCAATAAACCAGCCAGCC
GGAAGGGCCGAGCGCAGAAGTGGTCCTGCAACTTTATCCGCCTCCATCCAGTCTATTAATTGTTGCCGGG
AAGCTAGAGTAAGTAGTTCGCCAGTTAATAGTTTGCGCAACGTTGTTGCCATTGCTACAGGCATCGTGGT
GTCACGCTCGTCGTTTGGTATGGCTTCATTCAGCTCCGGTTCCCAACGATCAAGGCGAGTTACATGATCC
CCCATGTTGTGCAAAAAAGCGGTTAGCTCCTTCGGTCCTCCGATCGTTGTCAGAAGTAAGTTGGCCGCAG
TGTTATCACTCATGGTTATGGCAGCACTGCATAATTCTCTTACTGTCATGCCATCCGTAAGATGCTTTTC
TGTGACTGGTGAGTACTCAACCAAGTCATTCTGAGAATAGTGTATGCGGCGACCGAGTTGCTCTTGCCCG
GCGTCAACACGGGATAATACCGCGCCACATAGCAGAACTTTAAAAGTGCTCATCATTGGAAAACGTTCTT
CGGGGCGAAAACTCTCAAGGATCTTACCGCTGTTGAGATCCAGTTCGATGTAACCCACTCGTGCACCCAA
CTGATCTTCAGCATCTTTTACTTTCACCAGCGTTTCTGGGTGAGCAAAAACAGGAAGGCAAAATGCCGCA
AAAAAGGGAATAAGGGCGACACGGAAATGTTGAATACTCATACTCTTCCTTTTTCAATATTATTGAAGCA
TTTATCAGGGTTATTGTCTCATGAGCGGATACATATTTGAATGTATTTAGAAAAATAAACAAAAGAGTTT
GTAGAAACGCAAAAAGGCCATCCGTCAGGATGGCCTTCTGCTTAATTTGATGCCTGGCAGTTTATGGCGG
GCGTCCTGCCCGCCACCCTCCGGGCCGTTGCTTCGCAACGTTCAAATCCGCTCCCGGCGGATTTGTCCTA
CTCAGGAGAGCGTTCACCGACAAACAACAGATAAAACGAAAGGCCCAGTCTTTCGACTGAGCCTTTCGTT
TTATTTGATGCCTGGCAGTTCCCTACTCTCGCATGGGGAGACCCCACACTACCATCGGCGCTACGGCGTT
TCACTTCTGAGTTCGGCATGGGGTCAGGTGGGACCACCGCGCTACTGCCGCCAGGCAAATTCTGTTTTAT
CAGACCGCTTCTGCGTTCTGATTTAATCTGTATCAGGCTGAAAATCTTCTCTCATCCGCCAAAACTTACG
GGACACAGCCTACTTTTCGCAATGCGTTTAGCCTGCCGCAGGCGTTCTTATACGGTGACGCCGTGTTGAA
CTGAATCATCCGGCCACGCGTCCATTTGCCGTACCACGGCTGGCCGTAGAGCGCCTCATCGCTAAAGCCG
TCAATCAACGCGATAATCTGCCGTTTATTATCGGCAAGCCGCATCAGCAGGGCGCCGTAGTCCGTAATCT
GCGCATAATCACGGTAAAACTTTTGCGCCAGCAACCCCAATTGGTTCCACTTAAAACCGTCTTCGGGGAA
GGCGATTTCAAGGCCCTGTCTTTCTTTCGCATGCCAGGACAAAACCAGTTCCCCCCAGCCAATCAGATAG
GCCACCAGTTGGGCAACGCTCATTACGCTGCCCTTGGCATGCCCCGGCATCAGCGGCTCAAACGCCTTTT
CTGCCGGTATGTCGTCCAGTTTTTTCATCAGCAGCGCGAAATTGCTGTTCACCGCTTTGATCAATGCGCC
TTTTGATTCCGGCACGGCCATGGTTTATTCCTCCTTATTTAATCGATACATTAATATATACCTCTTTAAT
TTTTAATAATAAAGTTAATCGATAATTCCGGTCGAGTGCCCACACAGATTGTCTGATAAATTGTTAAAGA
GCAGTGCCGCTTCGCTTTTTCTCAGCGGCGCTGTTTCCTGTGTGAAATTGTTATCCGCTCACAATTCCAC
ACATTATACGAGCCGGATGATTAATTGTCAACAGCTCATTTCAGAATATTTGCCAGAACCGTTATGATGT
CGGCGCAAAAAACATTATCCAGAACGGGAGTGCGCCTTGAGCGACACGAATTATGCAGTGATTTACGACC
TGCACAGCCATACCACAGCTTCCGATGGCTGCCTGACGCCAGAAGCATTGGTGCACCGTGCAGTCGATGA
TAAGCTGTCAAACCAGATCAATTCGCGCTAACTTACATTAATTGCGTTGCGCTCACTGCCCGCTTTCCAG
TCGGGAAACCTGTCGTGCCAGCTGCATTAATGAATCGGCCAACGCGCGGGGAGAGGCGGTTTGCGTATTG
GGCGCCAGGGTGGTTTTTCTTTTCACCAGTGAGACGGGCAACAGCTGATTGCCCTTCACCGCCTGGCCCT
GAGAGAGTTGCAGCAAGCGGTCCACGCTGGTTTGCCCCAGCAGGCGAAAATCCTGTTTGATGGTGGTTAA
CGGCGGGATATAACATGAGCTGTCTTCGGTATCGTCGTATCCCACTACCGAGATATCCGCACCAACGCGC
AGCCCGGACTCGGTAATGGCGCGCATTGCGCCCAGCGCCATCTGATCGTTGGCAACCAGCATCGCAGTGG
GAACGATGCCCTCATTCAGCATTTGCATGGTTTGTTGAAAACCGGACATGGCACTCCAGTCGCCTTCCCG
TTCCGCTATCGGCTGAATTTGATTGCGAGTGAGATATTTATGCCAGCCAGCCAGACGCAGACGCGCCGAG
ACAGAACTTAATGGGCCCGCTAACAGCGCGATTTGCTGGTGACCCAATGCGACCAGATGCTCCACGCCCA
GTCGCGTACCGTCTTCATGGGAGAAAATAATACTGTTGATGGGTGTCTGGTCAGAGACATCAAGAAATAA
CGCCGGAACATTA
